>Addgene plasmid #90030 | pAcGFP1-N1-CAHS1 | depositor full sequence | sequence record 174484 | pAcGFP1-N1-CAHS1  sequence 5427 bps
TAGTTATTAATAGTAATCAATTACGGGGTCATTAGTTCATAGCCCATATATGGAGTTCCGCGTTACATAA
CTTACGGTAAATGGCCCGCCTGGCTGACCGCCCAACGACCCCCGCCCATTGACGTCAATAATGACGTATG
TTCCCATAGTAACGCCAATAGGGACTTTCCATTGACGTCAATGGGTGGAGTATTTACGGTAAACTGCCCA
CTTGGCAGTACATCAAGTGTATCATATGCCAAGTACGCCCCCTATTGACGTCAATGACGGTAAATGGCCC
GCCTGGCATTATGCCCAGTACATGACCTTATGGGACTTTCCTACTTGGCAGTACATCTACGTATTAGTCA
TCGCTATTACCATGGTGATGCGGTTTTGGCAGTACATCAATGGGCGTGGATAGCGGTTTGACTCACGGGG
ATTTCCAAGTCTCCACCCCATTGACGTCAATGGGAGTTTGTTTTGGCACCAAAATCAACGGGACTTTCCA
AAATGTCGTAACAACTCCGCCCCATTGACGCAAATGGGCGGTAGGCGTGTACGGTGGGAGGTCTATATAA
GCAGAGCTGGTTTAGTGAACCGTCAGATCCGCTAGCGCTACCGGACTCAGATCTCGAGCTCAAGCTTCGA
ATTCTGCAGTCGACGGTACCATGCCTTACGAAAAGCACGTTGAACAGACGGTGGTGGAAAAAACTGAGCA
GCCTGGACACTCGTCGACGCACCATGCTCCCGCCCAAAGGACCGTAGCTCGCGAGCAGGAGGAAGTTGTC
CACAAAGAGTTTACCCATACCGACATTCGAGTTCCCCACATCGACGCACCTCCTCCAATCATCGCTGCCA
GCGCAGTGGGCTTGGCCGAGGAGATCGTCAGTCATGGTTTCCAAGCCTCGGCGGCCCGCATCAGCGGTGC
TTCCACCGAGGTCGATATGCGCCCAAGTCCCAAGCTAGCCGAGGAAGCTCGTCGTGATGCCGAACGATAT
CAAAAGGAGCACGAGATGATCAACAGACAAGCCGAAGCCACGCTGCAAAAGAAGGCGGAGGAGTACCGTC
ACCAGACTGAGGCGGAAGCCGAGAAGATTCGCCGCGAACTGGAAAAGCAGCATGAACGGGACATCCAGTT
CAGGAAGGACCTCATCGATCAGACCATCGAAAAGCAGAAGCGCGAAGTTGATCTGGAAGCCAAGATGGCC
AAACGCGAGCTGGATCGCGAAGCGCAGTTGGCTAAGGAAGCCCTGGAACGTTCTCGAATGGCCACCAACG
TGGAAGTCACGCTGGATACCGCAGCGGGACATACAGTAAGTGGGGGAACTACCGTCTCCAGCGTCGACAA
AGTTGAAACCGTCCGCGAGCGCAAACATCATGATCCACCGGTCATGGTGAGCAAGGGCGCCGAGCTGTTC
ACCGGCATCGTGCCCATCCTGATCGAGCTGAATGGCGATGTGAATGGCCACAAGTTCAGCGTGAGCGGCG
AGGGCGAGGGCGATGCCACCTACGGCAAGCTGACCCTGAAGTTCATCTGCACCACCGGCAAGCTGCCTGT
GCCCTGGCCCACCCTGGTGACCACCCTGAGCTACGGCGTGCAGTGCTTCTCACGCTACCCCGATCACATG
AAGCAGCACGACTTCTTCAAGAGCGCCATGCCTGAGGGCTACATCCAGGAGCGCACCATCTTCTTCGAGG
ATGACGGCAACTACAAGTCGCGCGCCGAGGTGAAGTTCGAGGGCGATACCCTGGTGAATCGCATCGAGCT
GACCGGCACCGATTTCAAGGAGGATGGCAACATCCTGGGCAATAAGATGGAGTACAACTACAACGCCCAC
AATGTGTACATCATGACCGACAAGGCCAAGAATGGCATCAAGGTGAACTTCAAGATCCGCCACAACATCG
AGGATGGCAGCGTGCAGCTGGCCGACCACTACCAGCAGAATACCCCCATCGGCGATGGCCCTGTGCTGCT
GCCCGATAACCACTACCTGTCCACCCAGAGCGCCCTGTCCAAGGACCCCAACGAGAAGCGCGATCACATG
ATCTACTTCGGCTTCGTGACCGCCGCCGCCATCACCCACGGCATGGATGAGCTGTACAAGTGAGCGGCCG
CGACTCTAGATCATAATCAGCCATACCACATTTGTAGAGGTTTTACTTGCTTTAAAAAACCTCCCACACC
TCCCCCTGAACCTGAAACATAAAATGAATGCAATTGTTGTTGTTAACTTGTTTATTGCAGCTTATAATGG
TTACAAATAAAGCAATAGCATCACAAATTTCACAAATAAAGCATTTTTTTCACTGCATTCTAGTTGTGGT
TTGTCCAAACTCATCAATGTATCTTAAGGCGTAAATTGTAAGCGTTAATATTTTGTTAAAATTCGCGTTA
AATTTTTGTTAAATCAGCTCATTTTTTAACCAATAGGCCGAAATCGGCAAAATCCCTTATAAATCAAAAG
AATAGACCGAGATAGGGT
[37 nt withheld, positions 2469-2505]
AAAGAACGTGGACTCCAACGTCAAAGG
[49 nt withheld, positions 2533-2581]
T
[91 nt withheld, positions 2583-2673]
G
[124 nt withheld, positions 2675-2798]
CAGGTGGCACTTTTCGGGGAAATGTGCGCGGAACCCCTATTTGTTTATTTTTCTAAATACATTCAAATAT
GTATCCGCTCATGAGACAATAACCCTGATAAATGCTTCAATAATATTGAAAAAGGAAGAGTCCTGAGGCG
GAAAGAACCAGCTGTGGAATGTGTGTCAGTTAGGGTGTGGAAAGTCCCCAGGCTCCCCAGCAGGCAGAAG
TATGCAAAGCATGCATCTCAATTAGTCAGCAACCAGGTGTGGAAAGTCCCCAGGCTCCCCAGCAGGCAGA
AGTATGCAAAGCATGCATCTCAATTAGTCAGCAACCATAGTCCCGCCCCTAACTCCGCCCATCCCGCCCC
TAACTCCGCCCAGTTCCGCCCATTCTCCGCCCCATGGCTGACTAATTTTTTTTATTTATGCAGAGGCCGA
GGCCGCCTCGGCCTCTGAGCTATTCCAGAAGTAGTGAGGAGGCTTTTTTGGAGGCCTAGGCTTTTGCAAA
GATCGATCAAGAGACAGGATGAGGATCGTTTCGCATGATTGAACAAGATGGATTGCACGCAGGTTCTCCG
GCCGCTTGGGTGGAGAGGCTATTCGGCTATGACTGGGCACAACAGACAATCGGCTGCTCTGATGCCGCCG
TGTTCCGGCTGTCAGCGCAGGGGCGCCCGGTTCTTTTTGTCAAGACCGACCTGTCCGGTGCCCTGAATGA
ACTGCAAGACGAGGCAGCGCGGCTATCGTGGCTGGCCACGACGGGCGTTCCTTGCGCAGCTGTGCTCGAC
GTTGTCACTGAAGCGGGAAGGGACTGGCTGCTATTGGGCGAAGTGCCGGGGCAGGATCTCCTGTCATCTC
ACCTTGCTCCTGCCGAGAAAGTATCCATCATGGCTGATGCAATGCGGCGGCTGCATACGCTTGATCCGGC
TACCTGCCCATTCGACCACCAAGCGAAACATCGCATCGAGCGAGCACGTACTCGGATGGAAGCCGGTCTT
GTCGATCAGGATGATCTGGACGAAGAGCATCAGGGGCTCGCGCCAGCCGAACTGTTCGCCAGGCTCAAGG
CGAGCATGCCCGACGGCGAGGATCTCGTCGTGACCCATGGCGATGCCTGCTTGCCGAATATCATGGTGGA
AAATGGCCGCTTTTCTGGATTCATCGACTGTGGCCGGCTGGGTGTGGCGGACCGCTATCAGGACATAGCG
TTGGCTACCCGTGATATTGCTGAAGAGCTTGGCGGCGAATGGGCTGACCGCTTCCTCGTGCTTTACGGTA
TCGCCGCTCCCGATTCGCAGCGCATCGCCTTCTATCGCCTTCTTGACGAGTTCTTCTGAGCGGGACTCTG
GGGTTCGAAATGACCGACCAAGCGACGCCCAACCTGCCATCACGAGATTTCGATTCCACCGCCGCCTTCT
ATGAAAGGTTGGGCTTCGGAATCGTTTTCCGGGACGCCGGCTGGATGATCCTCCAGCGCGGGGATCTCAT
GCTGGAGTTCTTCGCCCACCCTAGGGGGAGGCTAACTGAAACACGGAAGGAGACAATACCGGAAGGAACC
CGCGCTATGACGGCAATAAAAAGACAGAATAAAACGCACGGTGTTGGGTCGTTTGTTCATAAACGCGGGG
TTCGGTCCCAGGGCTGGCACTCTGTCGATACCCCACCGAGACCCCATTGGGGCCAATACGCCCGCGTTTC
TTCCTTTTCCCCACCCCACCCCCCAAGTTCGGGTGAAGGCCCAGGGCTCGCAGCCAACGTCGGGGCGGCA
GGCCCTGCCATAGCCTCAGGTTACTCATATATACTTTAGATTGATTTAAAACTTCATTTTTAATTTAAAA
GGATCTAGGTGAAGATCCTTTTTGATAATCTCATGACCAAAATCCCTTAACGTGAGTTTTCGTTCCACTG
AGCGTCAGACCCCGTAGAAAAGATCAAAGGATCTTCTTGAGATCCTTTTTTTCTGCGCGTAATCTGCTGC
TTGCAAACAAAAAAACCACCGCTACCAGCGGTGGTTTGTTTGCCGGATCAAGAGCTACCAACTCTTTTTC
CGAAGGTAACTGGCTTCAGCAGAGCGCAGATACCAAATACTGTCCTTCTAGTGTAGCCGTAGTTAGGCCA
CCACTTCAAGAACTCTGTAGCACCGCCTACATACCTCGCTCTGCTAATCCTGTTACCAGTGGCTGCTGCC
AGTGGCGATAAGTCGTGTCTTACCGGGTTGGACTCAAGACGATAGTTACCGGATAAGGCGCAGCGGTCGG
GCTGAACGGGGGGTTCGTGCACACAGCCCAGCTTGGAGCGAACGACCTACACCGAACTGAGATACCTACA
GCGTGAGCTATGAGAAAGCGCCACGCTTCCCGAAGGGAGAAAGGCGGACAGGTATCCGGTAAGCGGCAGG
GTCGGAACAGGAGAGCGCACGAGGGAGCTTCCAGGGGGAAACGCCTGGTATCTTTATAGTCCTGTCGGGT
TTCGCCACCTCTGACTTGAGCGTCGATTTTTGTGATGCTCGTCAGGGGGGCGGAGCCTATGGAAAAACGC
CAGCAACGCGGCCTTTTTACGGTTCCTGGCCTTTTGCTGGCCTTTTGCTCACATGTTCTTTCCTGCGTTA
TCCCCTGATTCTGTGGATAACCGTATTACCGCCATGCAT
Features (pLannotate 1.2.2; 15 found; start..end, strand, type, name):
     61..364     +  enhancer       CMV enhancer: human cytomegalovirus immediate early enhancer
    365..568     +  promoter       CMV promoter: human cytomegalovirus (CMV) immediate early promoter
    591..650     +  misc_feature   MCS (fragment): multiple cloning site
    651..1361    +  CDS            CAHS1: CAHS1_RAMVA - Experimental evidence at protein level: Swiss-Prot protein existence level 1. Cytoplasmic heat soluble protein acting as a molecular shield in water-deficient condition (PubMed:22937162). Tardigrade-specific intrinsically disordered proteins (TDPs) are essential for desiccation tolerance by forming non-crystalline amorphous solids upon desiccation, and this vitrified state mirrors their protective capabilities (By similarity). From Ramazzottius varieornatus (Water bear) (Tardigrade).
   1374..2093    +  CDS            AcGFP1: Aequorea coerulescens GFP mammalian codon-optimized
   2109..2192    +  CDS            large T antigen (fragment): large T antigen from SV40 (simian virus 40)
   2215..2336    +  polyA_signal   SV40 poly(A) signal: SV40 polyadenylation signal
   2370..2798    -  rep_origin     f1 ori (sequence partly withheld): f1 bacteriophage origin of replication; arrow indicates direction of (+) strand synthesis
   2825..2929    +  promoter       AmpR promoter: bla
   2931..3288    +  promoter       SV40 promoter: SV40 enhancer and early promoter
   3323..4117    +  CDS            NeoR/KanR: aminoglycoside phosphotransferase from Tn5; aph(3')-II (or nptII); confers resistance to neomycin, kanamycin, and G418 (Geneticin®)
   4138..4290    +  CDS            ble (fragment): BLE_KLEPN - Experimental evidence at protein level: Swiss-Prot protein existence level 1. Binding protein with a strong affinity to the bleomycin family of antibiotics. Binds to CL990; an antimitotic-antibiotic compound. From Klebsiella pneumoniae.
   4349..4396    +  polyA_signal   HSV TK poly(A) signal: herpes simplex virus thymidine kinase polyadenylation signal (Cole and Stacy, 1985)
   4487..4503    -  polyA_signal   bGH poly(A) signal (fragment): bovine growth hormone polyadenylation signal
   4725..5313    +  rep_origin     ori: high-copy-number ColE1/pMB1/pBR322/pUC origin of replication
