>Addgene plasmid #90030 | pAcGFP1-N1-CAHS1 | addgene full sequence | sequence record 178993 | Addgene NGS Result
[59 nt withheld, positions 1-59]
G
[124 nt withheld, positions 61-184]
CAGGTGGCACTTTTCGGGGAAATGTGCGCGGAACCCCTATTTGTTTATTTTTCTAAATACATTCAAATAT
GTATCCGCTCATGAGACAATAACCCTGATAAATGCTTCAATAATATTGAAAAAGGAAGAGTCCTGAGGCG
GAAAGAACCAGCTGTGGAATGTGTGTCAGTTAGGGTGTGGAAAGTCCCCAGGCTCCCCAGCAGGCAGAAG
TATGCAAAGCATGCATCTCAATTAGTCAGCAACCAGGTGTGGAAAGTCCCCAGGCTCCCCAGCAGGCAGA
AGTATGCAAAGCATGCATCTCAATTAGTCAGCAACCATAGTCCCGCCCCTAACTCCGCCCATCCCGCCCC
TAACTCCGCCCAGTTCCGCCCATTCTCCGCCCCATGGCTGACTAATTTTTTTTATTTATGCAGAGGCCGA
GGCCGCCTCGGCCTCTGAGCTATTCCAGAAGTAGTGAGGAGGCTTTTTTGGAGGCCTAGGCTTTTGCAAA
GATCGATCAAGAGACAGGATGAGGATCGTTTCGCATGATTGAACAAGATGGATTGCACGCAGGTTCTCCG
GCCGCTTGGGTGGAGAGGCTATTCGGCTATGACTGGGCACAACAGACAATCGGCTGCTCTGATGCCGCCG
TGTTCCGGCTGTCAGCGCAGGGGCGCCCGGTTCTTTTTGTCAAGACCGACCTGTCCGGTGCCCTGAATGA
ACTGCAAGACGAGGCAGCGCGGCTATCGTGGCTGGCCACGACGGGCGTTCCTTGCGCAGCTGTGCTCGAC
GTTGTCACTGAAGCGGGAAGGGACTGGCTGCTATTGGGCGAAGTGCCGGGGCAGGATCTCCTGTCATCTC
ACCTTGCTCCTGCCGAGAAAGTATCCATCATGGCTGATGCAATGCGGCGGCTGCATACGCTTGATCCGGC
TACCTGCCCATTCGACCACCAAGCGAAACATCGCATCGAGCGAGCACGTACTCGGATGGAAGCCGGTCTT
GTCGATCAGGATGATCTGGACGAAGAGCATCAGGGGCTCGCGCCAGCCGAACTGTTCGCCAGGCTCAAGG
CGAGCATGCCCGACGGCGAGGATCTCGTCGTGACCCATGGCGATGCCTGCTTGCCGAATATCATGGTGGA
AAATGGCCGCTTTTCTGGATTCATCGACTGTGGCCGGCTGGGTGTGGCGGACCGCTATCAGGACATAGCG
TTGGCTACCCGTGATATTGCTGAAGAGCTTGGCGGCGAATGGGCTGACCGCTTCCTCGTGCTTTACGGTA
TCGCCGCTCCCGATTCGCAGCGCATCGCCTTCTATCGCCTTCTTGACGAGTTCTTCTGAGCGGGACTCTG
GGGTTCGAAATGACCGACCAAGCGACGCCCAACCTGCCATCACGAGATTTCGATTCCACCGCCGCCTTCT
ATGAAAGGTTGGGCTTCGGAATCGTTTTCCGGGACGCCGGCTGGATGATCCTCCAGCGCGGGGATCTCAT
GCTGGAGTTCTTCGCCCACCCTAGGGGGAGGCTAACTGAAACACGGAAGGAGACAATACCGGAAGGAACC
CGCGCTATGACGGCAATAAAAAGACAGAATAAAACGCACGGTGTTGGGTCGTTTGTTCATAAACGCGGGG
TTCGGTCCCAGGGCTGGCACTCTGTCGATACCCCACCGAGACCCCATTGGGGCCAATACGCCCGCGTTTC
TTCCTTTTCCCCACCCCACCCCCCAAGTTCGGGTGAAGGCCCAGGGCTCGCAGCCAACGTCGGGGCGGCA
GGCCCTGCCATAGCCTCAGGTTACTCATATATACTTTAGATTGATTTAAAACTTCATTTTTAATTTAAAA
GGATCTAGGTGAAGATCCTTTTTGATAATCTCATGACCAAAATCCCTTAACGTGAGTTTTCGTTCCACTG
AGCGTCAGACCCCGTAGAAAAGATCAAAGGATCTTCTTGAGATCCTTTTTTTCTGCGCGTAATCTGCTGC
TTGCAAACAAAAAAACCACCGCTACCAGCGGTGGTTTGTTTGCCGGATCAAGAGCTACCAACTCTTTTTC
CGAAGGTAACTGGCTTCAGCAGAGCGCAGATACCAAATACTGTTCTTCTAGTGTAGCCGTAGTTAGGCCA
CCACTTCAAGAACTCTGTAGCACCGCCTACATACCTCGCTCTGCTAATCCTGTTACCAGTGGCTGCTGCC
AGTGGCGATAAGTCGTGTCTTACCGGGTTGGACTCAAGACGATAGTTACCGGATAAGGCGCAGCGGTCGG
GCTGAACGGGGGGTTCGTGCACACAGCCCAGCTTGGAGCGAACGACCTACACCGAACTGAGATACCTACA
GCGTGAGCTATGAGAAAGCGCCACGCTTCCCGAAGGGAGAAAGGCGGACAGGTATCCGGTAAGCGGCAGG
GTCGGAACAGGAGAGCGCACGAGGGAGCTTCCAGGGGGAAACGCCTGGTATCTTTATAGTCCTGTCGGGT
TTCGCCACCTCTGACTTGAGCGTCGATTTTTGTGATGCTCGTCAGGGGGGCGGAGCCTATGGAAAAACGC
CAGCAACGCGGCCTTTTTACGGTTCCTGGCCTTTTGCTGGCCTTTTGCTCACATGTTCTTTCCTGCGTTA
TCCCCTGATTCTGTGGATAACCGTATTACCGCCATGCATTAGTTATTAATAGTAATCAATTACGGGGTCA
TTAGTTCATAGCCCATATATGGAGTTCCGCGTTACATAACTTACGGTAAATGGCCCGCCTGGCTGACCGC
CCAACGACCCCCGCCCATTGACGTCAATAATGACGTATGTTCCCATAGTAACGCCAATAGGGACTTTCCA
TTGACGTCAATGGGTGGAGTATTTACGGTAAACTGCCCACTTGGCAGTACATCAAGTGTATCATATGCCA
AGTACGCCCCCTATTGACGTCAATGACGGTAAATGGCCCGCCTGGCATTATGCCCAGTACATGACCTTAT
GGGACTTTCCTACTTGGCAGTACATCTACGTATTAGTCATCGCTATTACCATGGTGATGCGGTTTTGGCA
GTACATCAATGGGCGTGGATAGCGGTTTGACTCACGGGGATTTCCAAGTCTCCACCCCATTGACGTCAAT
GGGAGTTTGTTTTGGCACCAAAATCAACGGGACTTTCCAAAATGTCGTAACAACTCCGCCCCATTGACGC
AAATGGGCGGTAGGCGTGTACGGTGGGAGGTCTATATAAGCAGAGCTGGTTTAGTGAACCGTCAGATCCG
CTAGCGCTACCGGACTCAGATCTCGAGCTCAAGCTTCGAATTCTGCAGTCGACGGTACCATGCCTTACGA
AAAGCACGTTGAACAGACGGTGGTGGAAAAAACTGAGCAGCCTGGACACTCGTCGACGCACCATGCTCCC
GCCCAAAGGACCGTAGCTCGCGAGCAGGAGGAAGTTGTCCACAAAGAGTTTACCCATACCGACATTCGAG
TTCCCCACATCGACGCACCTCCTCCAATCATCGCTGCCAGCGCAGTGGGCTTGGCCGAGGAGATCGTCAG
TCATGGTTTCCAAGCCTCGGCGGCCCGCATCAGCGGTGCTTCCACCGAGGTCGATATGCGCCCAAGTCCC
AAGCTAGCCGAGGAAGCTCGTCGTGATGCCGAACGATATCAAAAGGAGCACGAGATGATCAACAGACAAG
CCGAAGCCACGCTGCAAAAGAAGGCGGAGGAGTACCGTCACCAGACTGAGGCGGAAGCCGAGAAGATTCG
CCGCGAACTGGAAAAGCAGCATGAACGGGACATCCAGTTCAGGAAGGACCTCATCGATCAGACCATCGAA
AAGCAGAAGCGCGAAGTTGATCTGGAAGCCAAGATGGCCAAACGCGAGCTGGATCGCGAAGCGCAGTTGG
CTAAGGAAGCCCTGGAACGTTCTCGAATGGCCACCAACGTGGAAGTCACGCTGGATACCGCAGCGGGACA
TACAGTAAGTGGGGGAACTACCGTCTCCAGCGTCGACAAAGTTGAAACCGTCCGCGAGCGCAAACATCAT
GATCCACCGGTCATGGTGAGCAAGGGCGCCGAGCTGTTCACCGGCATCGTGCCCATCCTGATCGAGCTGA
ATGGCGATGTGAATGGCCACAAGTTCAGCGTGAGCGGCGAGGGCGAGGGCGATGCCACCTACGGCAAGCT
GACCCTGAAGTTCATCTGCACCACCGGCAAGCTGCCTGTGCCCTGGCCCACCCTGGTGACCACCCTGAGC
TACGGCGTGCAGTGCTTCTCACGCTACCCCGATCACATGAAGCAGCACGACTTCTTCAAGAGCGCCATGC
CTGAGGGCTACATCCAGGAGCGCACCATCTTCTTCGAGGATGACGGCAACTACAAGTCGCGCGCCGAGGT
GAAGTTCGAGGGCGATACCCTGGTGAATCGCATCGAGCTGACCGGCACCGATTTCAAGGAGGATGGCAAC
ATCCTGGGCAATAAGATGGAGTACAACTACAACGCCCACAATGTGTACATCATGACCGACAAGGCCAAGA
ATGGCATCAAGGTGAACTTCAAGATCCGCCACAACATCGAGGATGGCAGCGTGCAGCTGGCCGACCACTA
CCAGCAGAATACCCCCATCGGCGATGGCCCTGTGCTGCTGCCCGATAACCACTACCTGTCCACCCAGAGC
GCCCTGTCCAAGGACCCCAACGAGAAGCGCGATCACATGATCTACTTCGGCTTCGTGACCGCCGCCGCCA
TCACCCACGGCATGGATGAGCTGTACAAGTGAGCGGCCGCGACTCTAGATCATAATCAGCCATACCACAT
TTGTAGAGGTTTTACTTGCTTTAAAAAACCTCCCACACCTCCCCCTGAACCTGAAACATAAAATGAATGC
AATTGTTGTTGTTAACTTGTTTATTGCAGCTTATAATGGTTACAAATAAAGCAATAGCATCACAAATTTC
ACAAATAAAGCATTTTTTTCACTGCATTCTAGTTGTGGTTTGTCCAAACTCATCAATGTATCTTAAGGCG
TAAATTGTAAGCGTTAATATTTTGTTAAAATTCGCGTTAAATTTTTGTTAAATCAGCTCATTTTTTAACC
AATAGGCCGAAATCGGCAAAATCCCTTATAAATCAAAAGAATAGACCGAGATAGGGT
[37 nt withheld, positions 5282-5318]
AAAGAACGTGGACTCCAACGTCAAAGG
[49 nt withheld, positions 5346-5394]
T
[32 nt withheld, positions 5396-5427]
Features (pLannotate 1.2.2; 15 found; start..end, strand, type, name):
    211..315     +  promoter       AmpR promoter: bla
    317..674     +  promoter       SV40 promoter: SV40 enhancer and early promoter
    709..1503    +  CDS            NeoR/KanR: aminoglycoside phosphotransferase from Tn5; aph(3')-II (or nptII); confers resistance to neomycin, kanamycin, and G418 (Geneticin®)
   1524..1676    +  CDS            ble (fragment): BLE_KLEPN - Experimental evidence at protein level: Swiss-Prot protein existence level 1. Binding protein with a strong affinity to the bleomycin family of antibiotics. Binds to CL990; an antimitotic-antibiotic compound. From Klebsiella pneumoniae.
   1735..1782    +  polyA_signal   HSV TK poly(A) signal: herpes simplex virus thymidine kinase polyadenylation signal (Cole and Stacy, 1985)
   1873..1889    -  polyA_signal   bGH poly(A) signal (fragment): bovine growth hormone polyadenylation signal
   2111..2699    +  rep_origin     ori: high-copy-number ColE1/pMB1/pBR322/pUC origin of replication
   2874..3177    +  enhancer       CMV enhancer: human cytomegalovirus immediate early enhancer
   3178..3381    +  promoter       CMV promoter: human cytomegalovirus (CMV) immediate early promoter
   3404..3463    +  misc_feature   MCS (fragment): multiple cloning site
   3464..4174    +  CDS            CAHS1: CAHS1_RAMVA - Experimental evidence at protein level: Swiss-Prot protein existence level 1. Cytoplasmic heat soluble protein acting as a molecular shield in water-deficient condition (PubMed:22937162). Tardigrade-specific intrinsically disordered proteins (TDPs) are essential for desiccation tolerance by forming non-crystalline amorphous solids upon desiccation, and this vitrified state mirrors their protective capabilities (By similarity). From Ramazzottius varieornatus (Water bear) (Tardigrade).
   4187..4906    +  CDS            AcGFP1: Aequorea coerulescens GFP mammalian codon-optimized
   4922..5005    +  CDS            large T antigen (fragment): large T antigen from SV40 (simian virus 40)
   5028..5149    +  polyA_signal   SV40 poly(A) signal: SV40 polyadenylation signal
   5183..184     -  rep_origin     f1 ori (across the origin) (sequence partly withheld): f1 bacteriophage origin of replication; arrow indicates direction of (+) strand synthesis
