[The description below was written by a language model from this plasmid's Addgene catalogue record and pLannotate feature annotations shown in this document.]
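Description:
pAcGFP1-N1-CAHS1 is a 5,427 bp mammalian expression plasmid built on the Clontech pAcGFP1-N1 backbone and intended for transient expression of a GFP-tagged tardigrade protein in mammalian cells. It is maintained in E. coli at high copy through a ColE1/pUC-type origin and selected with kanamycin. The resistance gene is the Tn5 aminoglycoside phosphotransferase (NeoR/KanR), placed behind both a bacterial bla-type promoter and the SV40 enhancer/early promoter and terminated by the HSV TK polyadenylation signal. The same cassette therefore gives kanamycin resistance in bacteria and could support G418 selection in mammalian cells, although the record describes only transient use. An f1 origin is also present, which allows single-stranded DNA production. Short annotated fragments of ble, the bGH poly(A) signal and SV40 large T antigen appear to be partial matches within backbone sequence rather than functional elements.

The payload is the CAHS1 coding sequence from the anhydrobiotic tardigrade Ramazzottius varieornatus, inserted by Gibson cloning into the multiple cloning site downstream of the human CMV immediate early enhancer and promoter. CAHS1 is followed after a short linker by mammalian codon-optimized AcGFP1 from Aequorea coerulescens, giving a fusion with the fluorescent protein at the C terminus of CAHS1, and the transcript ends at the SV40 polyadenylation signal. CAHS1 is annotated as a cytoplasmic heat-soluble, intrinsically disordered protein thought to act as a molecular shield under water-deficient conditions. The fusion lets the protein be visualized by fluorescence in transfected mammalian cells, for example to examine its subcellular distribution. The depositor and repository-sequenced records have the same length and the same features in the same order, differing only in the numbering start point.
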