Addgene plasmid #90030: pAcGFP1-N1-CAHS1
Purpose: To express GFP-tagged CAHS1 in mammalian cells transiently
Depositing lab: Takekazu Kunieda. Depositing organization: The University of Tokyo. Publication: Two novel heat-soluble protein families abundantly expressed in an anhydrobiotic tardigrade. Yamaguchi A, Tanaka S, Yamaguchi S, Kuwahara H, Takamura C, Imajoh-Ohmi S, Horikawa DD, Toyoda A, Katayama T, Arakawa K, Fujiyama A, Kubo T, Kunieda T. PLoS One. 2012;7(8):e44209. 10.1371/journal.pone.0044209 PubMed 22937162.
Backbone
  Vector backbone: pAcGFP1-N1
  Backbone manufacturer: Clontech
  Vector type: Mammalian Expression
Growth in bacteria
  Bacterial resistance: Kanamycin, 50 μg/mL
  Growth temperature: 37°C
  Growth strain: DH5alpha
  Copy number: High Copy
Gene/Insert
  Gene/Insert name: CAHS1 (alt name: AB650499)
  Species: Ramazzottius varieornatus
  Promoter: CMV
  Tag / fusion protein: AcGFP1 (C terminal on insert)
  Cloning method: Gibson Cloning
  Sequencing primers: 5′ CMV-F
Terms and licenses: Academic/Nonprofit Terms; Industry Terms: Not Available to Industry
Depositor comments: Insert species is Ramazzottius varieornatus
How to cite: pAcGFP1-N1-CAHS1 was a gift from Takekazu Kunieda (Addgene plasmid # 90030 ; http://n2t.net/addgene:90030 ; RRID:Addgene_90030)
